>Addgene plasmid #173640 | Lenti-sgKeap1#2/Cre | addgene full sequence | sequence record 362058 | Addgene NGS Result
TCCGCGCACATTTCCCCGAAAAGTGCCACCTGACGTCGACGGATCGGGAGATCTCCCGATCCCCTATGGT
GCACTCTCAGTACAATCTGCTCTGATGCCGCATAGTTAAGCCAGTATCTGCTCCCTGCTTGTGTGTTGGA
GGTCGCTGAGTAGTGCGCGAGCAAAATTTAAGCTACAACAAGGCAAGGCTTGACCGACAATTGCATGAAG
AATCTGCTTAGGGTTAGGCGTTTTGCGCTGCTTCGCGATGTACGGGCCAGATATACGCGTTGACATTGAT
TATTGACTAGTTATTAATAGTAATCAATTACGGGGTCATTAGTTCATAGCCCATATATGGAGTTCCGCGT
TACATAACTTACGGTAAATGGCCCGCCTGGCTGACCGCCCAACGACCCCCGCCCATTGACGTCAATAATG
ACGTATGTTCCCATAGTAACGCCAATAGGGACTTTCCATTGACGTCAATGGGTGGAGTATTTACGGTAAA
CTGCCCACTTGGCAGTACATCAAGTGTATCATATGCCAAGTACGCCCCCTATTGACGTCAATGACGGTAA
ATGGCCCGCCTGGCATTATGCCCAGTACATGACCTTATGGGACTTTCCTACTTGGCAGTACATCTACGTA
TTAGTCATCGCTATTACCATGGTGATGCGGTTTTGGCAGTACATCAATGGGCGTGGATAGCGGTTTGACT
CACGGGGATTTCCAAGTCTCCACCCCATTGACGTCAATGGGAGTTTGTTTTGGCACCAAAATCAACGGGA
CTTTCCAAAATGTCGTAACAACTCCGCCCCATTGACGCAAATGGGCGGTAGGCGTGTACGGTGGGAGGTC
TATATAAGCAGCGCGTTTTGCCTGTACTGGGTCTCTCTGGTTAGACCAGATCTGAGCCTGGGAGCTCTCT
GGCTAACTAGGGAACCCACTGCTTAAGCCTCAATAAAGCTTGCCTTGAGTGCTTCAAGTAGTGTGTGCCC
GTCTGTTGTGTGACTCTGGTAACTAGAGATCCCTCAGACCCTTTTAGTCAGTGTGGAAAATCTCTAGCAG
TGGCGCCCGAACAGGGACTTGAAAGCGAAAGGGAAACCAGAGGAGCTCTCTCGACGCAGGACTCGGCTTG
CTGAAGCGCGCACGGCAAGAGGCGAGGGGCGGCGACTGGTGAGTACGCCAAAAATTTTGACTAGCGGAGG
CTAGAAGGAGAGAGATGGGTGCGAGAGCGTCAGTATTAAGCGGGGGAGAATTAGATCGCGATGGGAAAAA
ATTCGGTTAAGGCCAGGGGGAAAGAAAAAATATAAATTAAAACATATAGTATGGGCAAGCAGGGAGCTAG
AACGATTCGCAGTTAATCCTGGCCTGTTAGAAACATCAGAAGGCTGTAGACAAATACTGGGACAGCTACA
ACCATCCCTTCAGACAGGATCAGAAGAACTTAGATCATTATATAATACAGTAGCAACCCTCTATTGTGTG
CATCAAAGGATAGAGATAAAAGACACCAAGGAAGCTTTAGACAAGATAGAGGAAGAGCAAAACAAAAGTA
AGACCACCGCACAGCAAGCGGCCGGCCGCTGATCTTCAGACCTGGAGGAGGAGATATGAGGGACAATTGG
AGAAGTGAATTATATAAATATAAAGTAGTAAAAATTGAACCATTAGGAGTAGCACCCACCAAGGCAAAGA
GAAGAGTGGTGCAGAGAGAAAAAAGAGCAGTGGGAATAGGAGCTTTGTTCCTTGGGTTCTTGGGAGCAGC
AGGAAGCACTATGGGCGCAGCGTCAATGACGCTGACGGTACAGGCCAGACAATTATTGTCTGGTATAGTG
CAGCAGCAGAACAATTTGCTGAGGGCTATTGAGGCGCAACAGCATCTGTTGCAACTCACAGTCTGGGGCA
TCAAGCAGCTCCAGGCAAGAATCCTGGCTGTGGAAAGATACCTAAAGGATCAACAGCTCCTGGGGATTTG
GGGTTGCTCTGGAAAACTCATTTGCACCACTGCTGTGCCTTGGAATGCTAGTTGGAGTAATAAATCTCTG
GAACAGATTTGGAATCACACGACCTGGATGGAGTGGGACAGAGAAATTAACAATTACACAAGCTTAATAC
ACTCCTTAATTGAAGAATCGCAAAACCAGCAAGAAAAGAATGAACAAGAATTATTGGAATTAGATAAATG
GGCAAGTTTGTGGAATTGGTTTAACATAACAAATTGGCTGTGGTATATAAAATTATTCATAATGATAGTA
GGAGGCTTGGTAGGTTTAAGAATAGTTTTTGCTGTACTTTCTATAGTGAATAGAGTTAGGCAGGGATATT
CACCATTATCGTTTCAGACCCACCTCCCAACCCCGAGGGGACCCGACAGGCCCGAAGGAATAGAAGAAGA
AGGTGGAGAGAGAGACAGAGACAGATCCATTCGATTAGTGAACGGATCGGCACTGCGTGCGCCAATTCTG
CAGACAAATGGCAGTATTCATCCACAATTTTAAAAGAAAAGGGGGGATTGGGGGGTACAGTGCAGGGGAA
AGAATAGTAGACATAATAGCAACAGACATACAAACTAAAGAATTACAAAAACAAATTACAAAAATTCAAA
ATTTTCGGGTTTATTACAGGGACAGCAGAGATCCAGTTTGGTTAGTACCGGGCCCGCTCTAGCCCTGCAG
GAACTGTTTAAACTGTGAGGGCCTATTTCCCATGATTCCTTCATATTTGCATATACGATACAAGGCTGTT
AGAGAGATAATTGGAATTAATTTGACTGTAAACACAAAGATATTAGTACAAAATACGTGACGTAGAAAGT
AATAATTTCTTGGGTAGTTTGCAGTTTTAAAATTATGTTTTAAAATGGACTATCATATGCTTACCGTAAC
TTGAAAGTATTTCGATTTCTTGGCTTTATATATCTTGTGGAAAGGACCAAACACCGGTTCGGTTACCGTC
CTGCGGTTTTAGAGCTAGAAATAGCAAGTTAAAATAAGGCTAGTCCGTTATCAACTTGAAAAAGTGGCAC
CGAGTCGGTGCTTTTTTGTTTGGCGCGCCTATGGCTTAATTAACATGGCGGCCGCATTCTACCGGGTAGG
GGAGGCGCTTTTCCCAAGGCAGTCTGGAGCATGCGCTTTAGCAGCCCCGCTGGGCACTTGGCGCTACACA
AGTGGCCTCTGGCCTCGCACACATTCCACATCCACCGGTAGGCGCCAACCGGCTCCGTTCTTTGGTGGCC
CCTTCGCGCCACCTTCTACTCCTCCCCTAGTCAGGAAGTTCCCCCCCGCCCCGCAGCTCGCGTCGTGCAG
GACGTGACAAATGGAAGTAGCACGTCTCACTAGTCTCGTGCAGATGGACAGCACCGCTGAGCAATGGAAG
CGGGTAGGCCTTTGGGGCAGCGGCCAATAGCAGCTTTGCTCCTTCGCTTTCTGGGCTCAGAGGCTGGGAA
GGGGTGGGTCCGGGGGCGGGCTCAGGGGCGGGCTCAGGGGCGGGGCGGGCGCCCGAAGGTCCTCCGGAGG
CCCGGCATTCTGCACGCTTCAAAAGCGCACGTCTGCCGCGCTGTTCTCCTCTTCCTCATCTCCGGGACCC
GGGATGCCCAAGAAGAAGAGGAAGGTGTCCAATTTACTGACCGTACACCAAAATTTGCCTGCATTACCGG
TCGATGCAACGAGTGATGAGGTTCGCAAGAACCTGATGGACATGTTCAGGGATCGCCAGGCGTTTTCTGA
GCATACCTGGAAAATGCTTCTGTCCGTTTGCCGGTCGTGGGCGGCATGGTGCAAGTTGAATAACCGGAAA
TGGTTTCCCGCAGAACCTGAAGATGTTCGCGATTATCTTCTATATCTTCAGGCGCGCGGTCTGGCAGTAA
AAACTATCCAGCAACATTTGGGCCAGCTAAACATGCTTCATCGTCGGTCCGGGCTGCCACGACCAAGTGA
CAGCAATGCTGTTTCACTGGTTATGCGGCGGATCCGAAAAGAAAACGTTGATGCCGGTGAACGTGCAAAA
CAGGCTCTAGCGTTCGAACGCACTGATTTCGACCAGGTTCGTTCACTCATGGAAAATAGCGATCGCTGCC
AGGATATACGTAATCTGGCATTTCTGGGGATTGCTTATAACACCCTGTTACGTATAGCCGAAATTGCCAG
GATCAGGGTTAAAGATATCTCACGTACTGACGGTGGGAGAATGTTAATCCATATTGGCAGAACGAAAACG
CTGGTTAGCACCGCAGGTGTAGAGAAGGCACTTAGCCTGGGGGTAACTAAACTGGTCGAGCGATGGATTT
CCGTCTCTGGTGTAGCTGATGATCCGAATAACTACCTGTTTTGCCGGGTCAGAAAAAATGGTGTTGCCGC
GCCATCTGCCACCAGCCAGCTATCAACTCGCGCCCTGGAAGGGATTTTTGAAGCAACTCATCGATTGATT
TACGGCGCTAAGGATGACTCTGGTCAGAGATACCTGGCCTGGTCTGGACACAGTGCCCGTGTCGGAGCCG
CGCGAGATATGGCCCGCGCTGGAGTTTCAATACCGGAGATCATGCAAGCTGGTGGCTGGACCAATGTAAA
TATTGTCATGAACTATATCCGTAACCTGGATAGTGAAACAGGGGCAATGGTGCGCCTGCTGGAAGATGGC
GATTAGCCATGTTTAAGGGTTCCGGTTCCACTAGGTACAATTCGATATCAAGCTTATCGATAATCAACCT
CTGGATTACAAAATTTGTGAAAGATTGACTGGTATTCTTAACTATGTTGCTCCTTTTACGCTATGTGGAT
ACGCTGCTTTAATGCCTTTGTATCATGCTATTGCTTCCCGTATGGCTTTCATTTTCTCCTCCTTGTATAA
ATCCTGGTTGCTGTCTCTTTATGAGGAGTTGTGGCCCGTTGTCAGGCAACGTGGCGTGGTGTGCACTGTG
TTTGCTGACGCAACCCCCACTGGTTGGGGCATTGCCACCACCTGTCAGCTCCTTTCCGGGACTTTCGCTT
TCCCCCTCCCTATTGCCACGGCGGAACTCATCGCCGCCTGCCTTGCCCGCTGCTGGACAGGGGCTCGGCT
GTTGGGCACTGACAATTCCGTGGTGTTGTCGGGGAAATCATCGTCCTTTCCTTGGCTGCTCGCCTGTGTT
GCCACCTGGATTCTGCGCGGGACGTCCTTCTGCTACGTCCCTTCGGCCCTCAATCCAGCGGACCTTCCTT
CCCGCGGCCTGCTGCCGGCTCTGCGGCCTCTTCCGCGTCTTCGCCTTCGCCCTCAGACGAGTCGGATCTC
CCTTTGGGCCGCCTCCCCGCATCGATACCGTCGACCTCGATCGAGACCTAGAAAAACATGGAGCAATCAC
AAGTAGCAATACAGCAGCTACCAATGCTGATTGTGCCTGGCTAGAAGCACAAGAGGAGGAGGAGGTGGGT
TTTCCAGTCACACCTCAGGTACCTTTAAGACCAATGACTTACAAGGCAGCTGTAGATCTTAGCCACTTTT
TAAAAGAAAAGGGGGGACTGGAAGGGCTAATTCACTCCCAACGAAGACAAGATATCCTTGATCTGTGGAT
CTACCACACACAAGGCTACTTCCCTGATTGGCAGAACTACACACCAGGGCCAGGGATCAGATATCCACTG
ACCTTTGGATGGTGCTACAAGCTAGTACCAGTTGAGCAAGAGAAGGTAGAAGAAGCCAATGAAGGAGAGA
ACACCCGCTTGTTACACCCTGTGAGCCTGCATGGGATGGATGACCCGGAGAGAGAAGTATTAGAGTGGAG
GTTTGACAGCCGCCTAGCATTTCATCACATGGCCCGAGAGCTGCATCCGGACTGTACTGGGTCTCTCTGG
TTAGACCAGATCTGAGCCTGGGAGCTCTCTGGCTAACTAGGGAACCCACTGCTTAAGCCTCAATAAAGCT
TGCCTTGAGTGCTTCAAGTAGTGTGTGCCCGTCTGTTGTGTGACTCTGGTAACTAGAGATCCCTCAGACC
CTTTTAGTCAGTGTGGAAAATCTCTAGCAGCATGTGAGCAAAAGGCCAGCAAAAGGCCAGGAACCGTAAA
AAGGCCGCGTTGCTGGCGTTTTTCCATAGGCTCCGCCCCCCTGACGAGCATCACAAAAATCGACGCTCAA
GTCAGAGGTGGCGAAACCCGACAGGACTATAAAGATACCAGGCGTTTCCCCCTGGAAGCTCCCTCGTGCG
CTCTCCTGTTCCGACCCTGCCGCTTACCGGATACCTGTCCGCCTTTCTCCCTTCGGGAAGCGTGGCGCTT
TCTCATAGCTCACGCTGTAGGTATCTCAGTTCGGTGTAGGTCGTTCGCTCCAAGCTGGGCTGTGTGCACG
AACCCCCCGTTCAGCCCGACCGCTGCGCCTTATCCGGTAACTATCGTCTTGAGTCCAACCCGGTAAGACA
CGACTTATCGCCACTGGCAGCAGCCACTGGTAACAGGATTAGCAGAGCGAGGTATGTAGGCGGTGCTACA
GAGTTCTTGAAGTGGTGGCCTAACTACGGCTACACTAGAAGAACAGTATTTGGTATCTGCGCTCTGCTGA
AGCCAGTTACCTTCGGAAAAAGAGTTGGTAGCTCTTGATCCGGCAAACAAACCACCGCTGGTAGCGGTGG
TTTTTTTGTTTGCAAGCAGCAGATTACGCGCAGAAAAAAAGGATCTCAAGAAGATCCTTTGATCTTTTCT
ACGGGGTCTGACGCTCAGTGGAACGAAAACTCACGTTAAGGGATTTTGGTCATGAGATTATCAAAAAGGA
TCTTCACCTAGATCCTTTTAAATTAAAAATGAAGTTTTAAATCAATCTAAAGTATATATGAGTAAACTTG
GTCTGACAGTTACCAATGCTTAATCAGTGAGGCACCTATCTCAGCGATCTGTCTATTTCGTTCATCCATA
GTTGCCTGACTCCCCGTCGTGTAGATAACTACGATACGGGAGGGCTTACCATCTGGCCCCAGTGCTGCAA
TGATACCGCGAGACCCACGCTCACCGGCTCCAGATTTATCAGCAATAAACCAGCCAGCCGGAAGGGCCGA
GCGCAGAAGTGGTCCTGCAACTTTATCCGCCTCCATCCAGTCTATTAATTGTTGCCGGGAAGCTAGAGTA
AGTAGTTCGCCAGTTAATAGTTTGCGCAACGTTGTTGCCATTGCTACAGGCATCGTGGTGTCACGCTCGT
CGTTTGGTATGGCTTCATTCAGCTCCGGTTCCCAACGATCAAGGCGAGTTACATGATCCCCCATGTTGTG
CAAAAAAGCGGTTAGCTCCTTCGGTCCTCCGATCGTTGTCAGAAGTAAGTTGGCCGCAGTGTTATCACTC
ATGGTTATGGCAGCACTGCATAATTCTCTTACTGTCATGCCATCCGTAAGATGCTTTTCTGTGACTGGTG
AGTACTCAACCAAGTCATTCTGAGAATAGTGTATGCGGCGACCGAGTTGCTCTTGCCCGGCGTCAATACG
GGATAATACCGCGCCACATAGCAGAACTTTAAAAGTGCTCATCATTGGAAAACGTTCTTCGGGGCGAAAA
CTCTCAAGGATCTTACCGCTGTTGAGATCCAGTTCGATGTAACCCACTCGTGCACCCAACTGATCTTCAG
CATCTTTTACTTTCACCAGCGTTTCTGGGTGAGCAAAAACAGGAAGGCAAAATGCCGCAAAAAAGGGAAT
AAGGGCGACACGGAAATGTTGAATACTCATACTCTTCCTTTTTCAATATTATTGAAGCATTTATCAGGGT
TATTGTCTCATGAGCGGATACATATTTGAATGTATTTAGAAAAATAAACAAATAGGGGT
Features (pLannotate 1.2.2; 21 found; start..end, strand, type, name):
     65..117     -  misc_feature   bom (fragment): basis of mobility region from pBR322
    272..651     +  enhancer       CMV enhancer: human cytomegalovirus immediate early enhancer
    652..851     +  promoter       CMV promoter: human cytomegalovirus (CMV) immediate early promoter
    869..1049    +  LTR            5' LTR (truncated): truncated 5' long terminal repeat (LTR) from HIV-1
   1096..1221    +  misc_feature   HIV-1 Ψ: packaging signal of human immunodeficiency virus type 1
   1205..1543    +  CDS            HIV-1 gag (fragment): gag protein from human immunodeficiency virus 1; gag
   1718..1951    +  misc_feature   RRE: The Rev response element (RRE) of HIV-1 allows for Rev-dependent mRNA export from the nucleus to the cytoplasm.
   2328..2428    +  CDS            Rev (fragment): human immunodeficiency virus 1 (HIV-1) Rev protein; rev; enhances nuclear export of unspliced and incompletely spliced viral mRNAs
   2478..2595    +  misc_feature   cPPT/CTS: central polypurine tract and central termination sequence of HIV-1
   2677..2917    +  promoter       U6 promoter: RNA polymerase III promoter for human U6 snRNA
   2946..3021    +  misc_RNA       gRNA scaffold: guide RNA scaffold for the Streptococcus pyogenes CRISPR/Cas9 system
   3074..3566    +  promoter       PGK promoter: mouse phosphoglycerate kinase 1 promoter
   3596..4626    +  CDS            Cre (fragment): site-specific recombinase Cre is a site-specific recombinase from bacteriophage P1. Recombination occurs at loxP sequences.
   4659..4682    +  misc_feature   MCS (fragment): pBluescript multiple cloning site
   4682..5270    +  misc_feature   WPRE: woodchuck hepatitis virus posttranscriptional regulatory element
   5271..5290    +  misc_feature   MCS (fragment): pBluescript multiple cloning site
   5292..5792    +  CDS            nef (fragment): NEF_HV1LA - Experimental evidence at protein level: Swiss-Prot protein existence level 1. Extracellular Nef protein targets CD4(+) T-lymphocytes for apoptosis by interacting with CXCR4 surface receptors. From Human immunodeficiency virus type 1 group M subtype B (isolate Lai) (HIV-1).
   5799..5979    +  LTR            5' LTR (truncated): truncated 5' long terminal repeat (LTR) from HIV-1
   6041..6629    -  rep_origin     ori: high-copy-number ColE1/pMB1/pBR322/pUC origin of replication
   6800..7660    -  CDS            AmpR: β-lactamase; bla; confers resistance to ampicillin, carbenicillin, and related antibiotics
   7661..6       -  promoter       AmpR promoter (across the origin): bla
