[The description below was written by a language model from this plasmid's Addgene catalogue record and pLannotate feature annotations shown in this document.]
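Description:
Lenti-sgKeap1#2/Cre is a 7.8 kb HIV-1-based lentiviral transfer plasmid built on the pLL3.3 backbone that delivers a CRISPR guide RNA against mouse Keap1 together with Cre recombinase. It is maintained in bacteria through a high-copy ColE1/pUC-type origin and an ampicillin resistance gene (β-lactamase with its own promoter). The viral portion starts with a CMV enhancer/promoter fused to a truncated 5' LTR, which drives transcription of the viral genome in packaging cells. This is followed by the Ψ packaging signal with adjoining gag sequence, the Rev response element for nuclear export of the unspliced RNA, and the cPPT/CTS. A WPRE sits downstream of the payload to boost transcript expression, and a nef-derived fragment and a second truncated LTR close the provirus. No packaging genes are annotated as intact, so these functions would be supplied in trans.

The payload consists of two independent expression units. A human U6 RNA polymerase III promoter drives the Keap1-targeting spacer joined to the Streptococcus pyogenes Cas9 guide scaffold, and a mouse PGK promoter drives Cre. The plasmid carries no Cas9 and no annotated mammalian selection marker or fluorescent reporter, so editing depends on Cas9 supplied by the recipient cells or animal. Cre would recombine loxP-flanked alleles present in the transduced cell, while the guide directs Cas9 to disrupt Keap1 in that same cell. The associated publication concerns the functional classification of tumour suppressors in oncogenic KRAS-driven lung cancer, which is consistent with use in Cre-dependent mouse tumour models, although the record does not specify the recipient genotype. The "#2" in the name suggests it is one of several Keap1 guides in the series.
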