Addgene plasmid #173640: Lenti-sgKeap1#2/Cre
Purpose: Expresses a Keap1-targeting gRNA and Cre-recombinase
Depositing lab: Charles Swanton. Depositing organization: University College London. Publication: A functional taxonomy of tumor suppression in oncogenic KRAS-driven lung cancer. Cai H, Chew SK, Li C, Tsai MK, Andrejka L, Murray CW, Hughes NW, Shuldiner EG, Ashkin EL, Tang R, Hung KL, Chen LC, Lee SYC, Yousefi M, Lin WY, Kunder CA, Cong L, McFarland CD, Petrov DA, Swanton C, Winslow MM. Cancer Discov. 2021 Feb 19. pii: 2159-8290.CD-20-1325. doi: 10.1158/2159-8290.CD-20-1325. PubMed 33608386.
Backbone
  Vector backbone: pLL3.3
  Vector type: Lentiviral, Cre/Lox, CRISPR
Growth in bacteria
  Bacterial resistance: Ampicillin, 100 μg/mL
  Growth temperature: 37°C
  Growth strain: NEB Stable
  Copy number: High Copy
Gene/Insert
  Gene/Insert name: gRNA targeting Keap1
  gRNA/shRNA sequence: GGTTCGGTTACCGTCCTGCG
  Species: M. musculus (mouse)
  Entrez Gene: Keap1 (a.k.a. INRF2, mKIAA0132)
  Cloning method: Restriction Enzyme; 5′ cloning site unknown (unknown if destroyed); 3′ cloning site unknown (unknown if destroyed)
Terms and licenses: Academic/Nonprofit Terms; Industry Terms: Not Available to Industry
How to cite: Lenti-sgKeap1#2/Cre was a gift from Charles Swanton (Addgene plasmid # 173640 ; http://n2t.net/addgene:173640 ; RRID:Addgene_173640)
